Addgene plasmid #81958: pDONR223_RBM10_WT
Purpose: Gateway Donor vector containing RBM10, part of the Target Accelerator Plasmid Collection.
Depositing lab: Jesse Boehm & William Hahn & David Root. Depositing organization: Broad Institute. Publication: Systematic Functional Interrogation of Rare Cancer Variants Identifies Oncogenic Alleles. Kim E, Ilic N, Shrestha Y, Zou L, Kamburov A, Zhu C, Yang X, Lubonja R, Tran N, Nguyen C, Lawrence MS, Piccioni F, Bagul M, Doench JG, Chouinard CR, Wu X, Hogstrom L, Natoli T, Tamayo P, Horn H, Corsello SM, Lage K, Root DE, Subramanian A, Golub TR, Getz G, Boehm JS, Hahn WC. Cancer Discov. 2016 Jul;6(7):714-26. doi: 10.1158/2159-8290.CD-16-0160. Epub 2016 May 4. PubMed 27147599.
Backbone
  Vector backbone: pDONR223
  Backbone manufacturer: Invitrogen
  Backbone size w/o insert (bp): 2790
  Vector type: Gateway Entry vector
Growth in bacteria
  Bacterial resistance: Spectinomycin, 50 μg/mL
  Growth temperature: 37°C
  Growth strain: DH5alpha
  Copy number: High Copy
Gene/Insert
  Gene/Insert name: RBM10 (alt name: NM_005676.4)
  Species: H. sapiens (human)
  Mutation: WT
  Entrez Gene: RBM10 (a.k.a. DXS8237E, GPATC9, GPATCH9, S1-1, TARPS, ZRANB5)
  Promoter: None
  Cloning method: Gateway Cloning
  Sequencing primers: 5′ M13pUC-fwd; 3′ M13-Rev
Terms and licenses: Academic/Nonprofit Terms; Industry Terms: Not Available to Industry
Depositor comments: Open state: NO stop codon immediately follows insert
How to cite: pDONR223_RBM10_WT was a gift from Jesse Boehm & William Hahn & David Root (Addgene plasmid # 81958 ; http://n2t.net/addgene:81958 ; RRID:Addgene_81958)
