[The description below was written by a language model from this plasmid's Addgene catalogue record and pLannotate feature annotations shown in this document.]
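Description:
pDONR223_RBM10_WT is a Gateway entry clone built on the Invitrogen pDONR223 backbone and carrying the wild-type human RBM10 open reading frame. It belongs to the Target Accelerator Plasmid Collection, a set of reference and variant ORF clones assembled for systematic functional testing of cancer-associated alleles. The plasmid is maintained in E. coli at high copy through a ColE1/pUC-type origin of replication. Selection uses spectinomycin, with resistance conferred by the aadA (SmR) aminoglycoside adenylyltransferase gene. The annotation places this gene downstream of a class 1 integron Pc promoter fragment and a short gentamicin acetyltransferase remnant. The sequenced record is about 5.6 kb, which fits the stated backbone plus a roughly 2.8 kb insert.

The RBM10 coding sequence encodes an RNA-binding protein implicated in post-transcriptional processing, most probably mRNA splicing. It is flanked by two attL recombination sites, which the automated annotation labels attL3 and attL2, and these allow transfer by LR Clonase reaction into any compatible Gateway destination vector. No promoter is provided to express the insert, so the clone serves as a shuttle and archival form rather than an expression construct. A T7 promoter lies outside the downstream att site and points back toward the insert on the opposite strand. rrnB T1 and T2 terminators sit upstream of the cassette, where they insulate it from read-through transcription. Small lacI and lacZα fragments are backbone remnants. The depositor notes that the ORF is in the "open" configuration with no stop codon directly after the insert, so it can be fused in frame to C-terminal tags or reporters supplied by the destination vector. M13 primer sites flanking the cassette are listed for sequence verification.
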