Features (pLannotate 1.2.2; 12 found; start..end, strand, type, name):
     31..619     +  rep_origin     ori: high-copy-number ColE1/pMB1/pBR322/pUC origin of replication
    802..894     +  CDS            lacI (fragment): lac repressor; lacI; The lac repressor binds to the lac operator to inhibit transcription in E. coli. This inhibition can be relieved by adding lactose or isopropyl-β-D-thiogalactopyranoside (IPTG).
    949..976     -  terminator     rrnB T2 terminator: transcription terminator T2 from the E. coli rrnB gene
   1108..1151    +  terminator     rrnB T1 terminator: Escherichia coli rrnB; transcription terminator T1 from the E. coli rrnB gene
   1198..1234    -  CDS            lacZα (fragment): LacZα fragment of β-galactosidase; lacZ fragment
   1251..1346    +  protein_bind   attL3: mutant version of attL; recombination site for the Gateway® LR reaction LR Clonase™
   1349..4138    +  CDS            RBM10: RBM10_HUMAN - Also known as DXS8237E, GPATC9, GPATCH9, KIAA0122. Experimental evidence at protein level: Swiss-Prot protein existence level 1. May be involved in post-transcriptional processing, most probably in mRNA splicing. Binds to RNA homopolymers, with a preference for poly(G) and poly(U) and little for poly(A) (By similarity). May bind to specific miRNA hairpins (PubMed:28431233). From Homo sapiens (Human).
   4141..4239    -  protein_bind   attL2: mutant version of attL; recombination site for the Gateway® LR reaction LR Clonase™
   4257..4275    -  promoter       T7 promoter: promoter for bacteriophage T7 RNA polymerase
   4465..4488    +  promoter       Pc promoter (fragment): intI1 (promoter lies within the coding sequence); class 1 integron promoter
   4664..4720    +  CDS            GmR (fragment): gentamycin acetyltransferase; aacC1; confers resistance to gentamycin
   4727..5518    +  CDS            SmR: aminoglycoside adenylyltransferase (Murphy, 1985); aadA; confers resistance to spectinomycin and streptomycin
>Addgene plasmid #81958 | pDONR223_RBM10_WT | addgene full sequence | sequence record 169037 | Addgene NGS Result
AGACCCCGTAGAAAAGATCAAAGGATCTTCTTGAGATCCTTTTTTTCTGCGCGTAATCTGCTGCTTGCAA
ACAAAAAAACCACCGCTACCAGCGGTGGTTTGTTTGCCGGATCAAGAGCTACCAACTCTTTTTCCGAAGG
TAACTGGCTTCAGCAGAGCGCAGATACCAAATACTGTTCTTCTAGTGTAGCCGTAGTTAGGCCACCACTT
CAAGAACTCTGTAGCACCGCCTACATACCTCGCTCTGCTAATCCTGTTACCAGTGGCTGCTGCCAGTGGC
GATAAGTCGTGTCTTACCGGGTTGGACTCAAGACGATAGTTACCGGATAAGGCGCAGCGGTCGGGCTGAA
CGGGGGGTTCGTGCACACAGCCCAGCTTGGAGCGAACGACCTACACCGAACTGAGATACCTACAGCGTGA
GCTATGAGAAAGCGCCACGCTTCCCGAAGGGAGAAAGGCGGACAGGTATCCGGTAAGCGGCAGGGTCGGA
ACAGGAGAGCGCACGAGGGAGCTTCCAGGGGGAAACGCCTGGTATCTTTATAGTCCTGTCGGGTTTCGCC
ACCTCTGACTTGAGCGTCGATTTTTGTGATGCTCGTCAGGGGGGCGGAGCCTATGGAAAAACGCCAGCAA
CGCGGCCTTTTTACGGTTCCTGGCCTTTTGCTGGCCTTTTGCTCACATGTTCTTTCCTGCGTTATCCCCT
GATTCTGTGGATAACCGTATTACCGCCTTTGAGTGAGCTGATACCGCTCGCCGCAGCCGAACGACCGAGC
GCAGCGAGTCAGTGAGCGAGGAAGCGGAAGAGCGCCCAATACGCAAACCGCCTCTCCCCGCGCGTTGGCC
GATTCATTAATGCAGCTGGCACGACAGGTTTCCCGACTGGAAAGCGGGCAGTGAGCGCAACGCAATTAAT
ACGCGTACCGCTAGCCAGGAAGAGTTTGTAGAAACGCAAAAAGGCCATCCGTCAGGATGGCCTTCTGCTT
AGTTTGATGCCTGGCAGTTTATGGCGGGCGTCCTGCCCGCCACCCTCCGGGCCGTTGCTTCACAACGTTC
AAATCCGCTCCCGGCGGATTTGTCCTACTCAGGAGAGCGTTCACCGACAAACAACAGATAAAACGAAAGG
CCCAGTCTTCCGACTGAGCCTTTCGTTTTATTTGATGCCTGGCAGTTCCCTACTCTCGCGTTAACGCTAG
CATGGATGTTTTCCCAGTCACGACGTTGTAAAACGACGGCCAGTCTTAAGCTCGGGCCCCAAATAATGAT
TTTATTTTGACTGATAGTGACCTGTTCGTTGCAACAAATTGATGAGCAATGCTTTTTTATAATGCCAACT
TTGTACAAAAAAGTTGGCATGGAGTATGAAAGACGTGGTGGTCGTGGTGACAGGACTGGCCGCTATGGAG
CCACTGACCGCTCGCAGGATGATGGTGGGGAGAACCGCAGCCGAGACCACGACTACCGGGACATGGACTA
CCGTTCATATCCTCGCGAGTATGGCAGCCAGGAGGGCAAGCATGACTATGACGACTCATCTGAGGAGCAG
AGTGCGGAGGATTCCTACGAGGCCTCCCCGGGCTCCGAGACTCAGCGTAGGCGGCGGCGGCGGCACAGGC
ACAGCCCCACCGGCCCGCCAGGCTTCCCCCGAGACGGCGACTATCGGGACCAGGACTATCGGACCGAGCA
AGGGGAGGAGGAGGAGGAGGAGGAGGATGAGGAGGAGGAGGAGAAGGCCAGTAACATCGTCATGCTGAGG
ATGCTGCCACAGGCAGCCACTGAGGATGACATCCGTGGCCAGCTGCAGTCGCACGGCGTGCAAGCACGGG
AGGTTCGGCTGATGCGGAACAAATCTTCAGGTCAGAGCCGGGGCTTCGCCTTCGTCGAGTTTAGTCACTT
GCAGGACGCTACACGATGGATGGAAGCCAATCAGCACTCCCTCAACATCCTGGGCCAGAAGGTGTCGATG
CACTACAGTGACCCCAAGCCCAAGATCAATGAGGACTGGCTGTGCAATAAGTGTGGCGTCCAGAACTTCA
AACGCCGAGAGAAGTGCTTCAAATGTGGCGTGCCCAAGTCAGAGGCAGAGCAGAAGCTGCCCCTCGGCAC
GAGGCTGGATCAGCAGACACTGCCACTGGGTGGCCGGGAGCTGAGCCAGGGCCTGCTTCCCCTGCCGCAG
CCCTACCAGGCCCAGGGAGTCCTGGCCTCCCAAGCCCTGTCACAGGGCTCGGAGCCAAGCTCAGAGAACG
CCAATGACACCATCATTTTGCGCAACCTGAACCCACACAGCACCATGGATTCCATCCTGGGGGCCCTGGC
ACCCTACGCGGTGCTGTCCTCCTCCAACGTGCGCGTCATAAAGGACAAGCAGACCCAACTGAACCGCGGC
TTTGCCTTCATCCAGCTCTCCACCATCGTGGAGGCAGCCCAGCTGCTGCAGATCCTGCAGGCCCTGCACC
CACCACTCACTATCGACGGCAAGACCATCAATGTTGAGTTTGCCAAGGGTTCTAAGAGGGACATGGCCTC
CAATGAAGGCAGTCGCATCAGTGCTGCCTCTGTGGCCAGCACTGCCATTGCTGCGGCCCAGTGGGCCATC
TCACAGGCCTCCCAAGGTGGGGAGGGTACCTGGGCCACCTCCGAGGAGCCGCCGGTCGACTACAGCTACT
ACCAACAGGATGAGGGCTATGGCAACAGCCAGGGCACAGAGTCTTCCCTCTATGCCCATGGCTACCTCAA
GGGCACCAAGGGCCCTGGCATCACTGGAACCAAAGGGGATCCCACTGGAGCAGGTCCCGAGGCCTCCCTA
GAGCCTGGGGCCGACTCTGTGTCGATGCAGGCTTTCTCTCGCGCCCAGCCTGGTGCTGCTCCTGGCATCT
ACCAACAATCAGCCGAGGCGAGCAGTAGCCAGGGCACTGCTGCCAACAGCCAGTCGTATACCATCATGTC
ACCCGCTGTGCTCAAATCTGAGCTCCAGAGCCCTACCCATCCTAGTTCTGCTCTCCCACCGGCTACCAGC
CCCACTGCCCAGGAATCCTACAGCCAGTACCCTGTTCCCGACGTCTCTACCTACCAGTACGATGAGACCT
CCGGCTACTACTATGACCCCCAGACCGGCCTCTACTATGACCCCAACTCCCAGTATTACTACAATGCTCA
GAGCCAGCAGTACCTGTACTGGGATGGGGAGAGGCGGACCTATGTTCCCGCCCTGGAGCAGTCGGCCGAC
GGACATAAGGAGACAGGGGCACCCTCGAAGGAGGGCAAAGAGAAGAAGGAGAAGCACAAGACCAAGACAG
CTCAACAGATTGCCAAGGACATGGAACGCTGGGCCCGCAGTCTCAACAAACAAAAAGAAAACTTCAAAAA
TAGCTTCCAGCCTATCAGCTCCCTGCGAGATGACGAGAGGCGGGAGTCAGCCACTGCAGATGCTGGCTAT
GCCATCCTCGAGAAGAAGGGAGCACTAGCCGAGAGACAGCACACCAGCATGGATCTCCCGAAATTGGCCA
GTGACGACCGCCCAAGCCCTCCGCGAGGACTGGTGGCAGCCTACAGCGGGGAGAGTGACAGTGAGGAGGA
GCAGGAGCGTGGGGGCCCTGAGCGGGAGGAGAAGCTCACCGACTGGCAGAAGCTGGCCTGTCTGCTCTGC
CGACGCCAGTTCCCCAGCAAAGAGGCGCTCATCCGGCACCAGCAGCTCTCAGGGCTCCACAAGCAAAACC
TTGAGATTCACCGGCGAGCCCACTTGTCAGAAAACGAGCTAGAAGCACTAGAGAAGAATGACATGGAGCA
AATGAAGTACCGGGACCGTGCAGCTGAACGCAGAGAAAAGTATGGCATCCCCGAGCCGCCAGAGCCCAAG
AGGAGGAAGTACGGCGGCATATCCACAGCCTCTGTAGACTTCGAGCAGCCTACTCGGGACGGGCTGGGCA
GTGACAACATTGGCAGTCGGATGCTGCAGGCCATGGGCTGGAAAGAGGGCAGCGGCCTGGGCCGCAAGAA
GCAGGGCATTGTAACGCCTATCGAGGCCCAAACACGGGTGCGGGGCTCCGGCCTGGGTGCACGGGGCAGC
TCCTACGGGGTCACCTCAACCGAGTCCTACAAGGAGACACTGCACAAGACAATGGTGACCCGCTTCAACG
AGGCCCAGTGCCCAACTTTCTTGTACAAAGTTGGCATTATAAGAAAGCATTGCTTATCAATTTGTTGCAA
CGAACAGGTCACTATCAGTCAAAATAAAATCATTATTTGCCATCCAGCTGATATCCCCTATAGTGAGTCG
TATTACATGGTCATAGCTGTTTCCTGGCAGCTCTGGCCCGTGTCTCAAAATCTCTGATGTTACATTGCAC
AAGATAAAAATATATCATCATGCCTCCTCTAGACCAGCCAGGACAGAAATGCCTCGACTTCGCTGCTACC
CAAGGTTGCCGGGTGACGCACACCGTGGAAACGGATGAAGGCACGAACCCAGTGGACATAAGCCTGTTCG
GTTCGTAAGCTGTAATGCAAGTAGCGTATGCGCTCACGCAACTGGTCCAGAACCTTGACCGAACGCAGCG
GTGGTAACGGCGCAGTGGCGGTTTTCATGGCTTGTTATGACTGTTTTTTTGGGGTACAGTCTATGCCTCG
GGCATCCAAGCAGCAAGCGCGTTACGCCGTGGGTCGATGTTTGATGTTATGGAGCAGCAACGATGTTACG
CAGCAGGGCAGTCGCCCTAAAACAAAGTTAAACATTATGAGGGAAGCGGTGATCGCCGAAGTATCGACTC
AACTATCAGAGGTAGTTGGCGTCATCGAGCGCCATCTCGAACCGACGTTGCTGGCCGTACATTTGTACGG
CTCCGCAGTGGATGGCGGCCTGAAGCCACACAGTGATATTGATTTGCTGGTTACGGTGACCGTAAGGCTT
GATGAAACAACGCGGCGAGCTTTGATCAACGACCTTTTGGAAACTTCGGCTTCCCCTGGAGAGAGCGAGA
TTCTCCGCGCTGTAGAAGTCACCATTGTTGTGCACGACGACATCATTCCGTGGCGTTATCCAGCTAAGCG
CGAACTGCAATTTGGAGAATGGCAGCGCAATGACATTCTTGCAGGTATCTTCGAGCCAGCCACGATCGAC
ATTGATCTGGCTATCTTGCTGACAAAAGCAAGAGAACATAGCGTTGCCTTGGTAGGTCCAGCGGCGGAGG
AACTCTTTGATCCGGTTCCTGAACAGGATCTATTTGAGGCGCTAAATGAAACCTTAACGCTATGGAACTC
GCCGCCCGACTGGGCTGGCGATGAGCGAAATGTAGTGCTTACGTTGTCCCGCATTTGGTACAGCGCAGTA
ACCGGCAAAATCGCGCCGAAGGATGTCGCTGCCGACTGGGCAATGGAGCGCCTGCCGGCCCAGTATCAGC
CCGTCATACTTGAAGCTAGACAGGCTTATCTTGGACAAGAAGAAGATCGCTTGGCCTCGCGCGCAGATCA
GTTGGAAGAATTTGTCCACTACGTGAAAGGCGAGATCACCAAGGTAGTCGGCAAATAACCCTCGAGCCAC
CCATGACCAAAATCCCTTAACGTGAGTTACGCGTCGTTCCACTGAGCGTC
