>Addgene plasmid #81958 | pDONR223_RBM10_WT | depositor partial sequence | sequence record 155277 | Insert sequence
ATGGAGTATGAAAGACGTGGTGGTCGTGGTGACAGGACTGGCCGCTATGGAGCCACTGACCGCTCGCAGG
ATGATGGTGGGGAGAACCGCAGCCGAGACCACGACTACCGGGACATGGACTACCGTTCATATCCTCGCGA
GTATGGCAGCCAGGAGGGCAAGCATGACTATGACGACTCATCTGAGGAGCAGAGTGCGGAGGATTCCTAC
GAGGCCTCCCCGGGCTCCGAGACTCAGCGTAGGCGGCGGCGGCGGCACAGGCACAGCCCCACCGGCCCGC
CAGGCTTCCCCCGAGACGGCGACTATCGGGACCAGGACTATCGGACCGAGCAAGGGGAGGAGGAGGAGGA
GGAGGAGGATGAGGAGGAGGAGGAGAAGGCCAGTAACATCGTCATGCTGAGGATGCTGCCACAGGCAGCC
ACTGAGGATGACATCCGTGGCCAGCTGCAGTCGCACGGCGTGCAAGCACGGGAGGTTCGGCTGATGCGGA
ACAAATCTTCAGGTCAGAGCCGGGGCTTCGCCTTCGTCGAGTTTAGTCACTTGCAGGACGCTACACGATG
GATGGAAGCCAATCAGCACTCCCTCAACATCCTGGGCCAGAAGGTGTCGATGCACTACAGTGACCCCAAG
CCCAAGATCAATGAGGACTGGCTGTGCAATAAGTGTGGCGTCCAGAACTTCAAACGCCGAGAGAAGTGCT
TCAAATGTGGCGTGCCCAAGTCAGAGGCAGAGCAGAAGCTGCCCCTCGGCACGAGGCTGGATCAGCAGAC
ACTGCCACTGGGTGGCCGGGAGCTGAGCCAGGGCCTGCTTCCCCTGCCGCAGCCCTACCAGGCCCAGGGA
GTCCTGGCCTCCCAAGCCCTGTCACAGGGCTCGGAGCCAAGCTCAGAGAACGCCAATGACACCATCATTT
TGCGCAACCTGAACCCACACAGCACCATGGATTCCATCCTGGGGGCCCTGGCACCCTACGCGGTGCTGTC
CTCCTCCAACGTGCGCGTCATAAAGGACAAGCAGACCCAACTGAACCGCGGCTTTGCCTTCATCCAGCTC
TCCACCATCGTGGAGGCAGCCCAGCTGCTGCAGATCCTGCAGGCCCTGCACCCACCACTCACTATCGACG
GCAAGACCATCAATGTTGAGTTTGCCAAGGGTTCTAAGAGGGACATGGCCTCCAATGAAGGCAGTCGCAT
CAGTGCTGCCTCTGTGGCCAGCACTGCCATTGCTGCGGCCCAGTGGGCCATCTCACAGGCCTCCCAAGGT
GGGGAGGGTACCTGGGCCACCTCCGAGGAGCCGCCGGTCGACTACAGCTACTACCAACAGGATGAGGGCT
ATGGCAACAGCCAGGGCACAGAGTCTTCCCTCTATGCCCATGGCTACCTCAAGGGCACCAAGGGCCCTGG
CATCACTGGAACCAAAGGGGATCCCACTGGAGCAGGTCCCGAGGCCTCCCTAGAGCCTGGGGCCGACTCT
GTGTCGATGCAGGCTTTCTCTCGCGCCCAGCCTGGTGCTGCTCCTGGCATCTACCAACAATCAGCCGAGG
CGAGCAGTAGCCAGGGCACTGCTGCCAACAGCCAGTCGTATACCATCATGTCACCCGCTGTGCTCAAATC
TGAGCTCCAGAGCCCTACCCATCCTAGTTCTGCTCTCCCACCGGCTACCAGCCCCACTGCCCAGGAATCC
TACAGCCAGTACCCTGTTCCCGACGTCTCTACCTACCAGTACGATGAGACCTCCGGCTACTACTATGACC
CCCAGACCGGCCTCTACTATGACCCCAACTCCCAGTATTACTACAATGCTCAGAGCCAGCAGTACCTGTA
CTGGGATGGGGAGAGGCGGACCTATGTTCCCGCCCTGGAGCAGTCGGCCGACGGACATAAGGAGACAGGG
GCACCCTCGAAGGAGGGCAAAGAGAAGAAGGAGAAGCACAAGACCAAGACAGCTCAACAGATTGCCAAGG
ACATGGAACGCTGGGCCCGCAGTCTCAACAAACAAAAAGAAAACTTCAAAAATAGCTTCCAGCCTATCAG
CTCCCTGCGAGATGACGAGAGGCGGGAGTCAGCCACTGCAGATGCTGGCTATGCCATCCTCGAGAAGAAG
GGAGCACTAGCCGAGAGACAGCACACCAGCATGGATCTCCCGAAATTGGCCAGTGACGACCGCCCAAGCC
CTCCGCGAGGACTGGTGGCAGCCTACAGCGGGGAGAGTGACAGTGAGGAGGAGCAGGAGCGTGGGGGCCC
TGAGCGGGAGGAGAAGCTCACCGACTGGCAGAAGCTGGCCTGTCTGCTCTGCCGACGCCAGTTCCCCAGC
AAAGAGGCGCTCATCCGGCACCAGCAGCTCTCAGGGCTCCACAAGCAAAACCTTGAGATTCACCGGCGAG
CCCACTTGTCAGAAAACGAGCTAGAAGCACTAGAGAAGAATGACATGGAGCAAATGAAGTACCGGGACCG
TGCAGCTGAACGCAGAGAAAAGTATGGCATCCCCGAGCCGCCAGAGCCCAAGAGGAGGAAGTACGGCGGC
ATATCCACAGCCTCTGTAGACTTCGAGCAGCCTACTCGGGACGGGCTGGGCAGTGACAACATTGGCAGTC
GGATGCTGCAGGCCATGGGCTGGAAAGAGGGCAGCGGCCTGGGCCGCAAGAAGCAGGGCATTGTAACGCC
TATCGAGGCCCAAACACGGGTGCGGGGCTCCGGCCTGGGTGCACGGGGCAGCTCCTACGGGGTCACCTCA
ACCGAGTCCTACAAGGAGACACTGCACAAGACAATGGTGACCCGCTTCAACGAGGCCCAG
